Addgene plasmid #127266: 289aa ELL2
Purpose: For in vitro translation of shorter human ELL2 from Met1. Also contains Met133I, M1381I, M186I mutations.
Depositing lab: Christine Milcarek. Depositing organization: University of Pittsburgh (University, School of Medicine, and Cancer Institute). Publication: Transcription elongation factor ELL2 directs immunoglobulin secretion in plasma cells by stimulating altered RNA processing. Martincic K, Alkan SA, Cheatle A, Borghesi L, Milcarek C. Nat Immunol. 2009 Oct;10(10):1102-9. doi: 10.1038/ni.1786. Epub 2009 Sep 13. PubMed 19749764.
Backbone
  Vector backbone: pBluescript
  Backbone manufacturer: Addgene
  Vector type: in vitro translation
Growth in bacteria
  Bacterial resistance: Ampicillin, 100 μg/mL
  Growth temperature: 37°C
  Growth strain: DH5alpha
  Copy number: Unknown
Gene/Insert
  Gene/Insert name: NH2-ELL2 (Met133ILeu, M1381ILeu, M186ILeu) (alt name: CM553)
  Species: H. sapiens (human)
  Insert size (bp): 1900
  Mutation: Three Mets (133, 138, 186) to Ileu. Contains 289 N-terminal amino acids ELL2, terminal S then stop codon
  Entrez Gene: ELL2 (a.k.a. MRCCAT1)
  Promoter: T7
  Cloning method: Restriction Enzyme; 5′ cloning site fillin (unknown if destroyed); 3′ cloning site Unknown (unknown if destroyed)
  Sequencing primers: 5′ T7
Terms and licenses: Academic/Nonprofit Terms; Industry Terms: Not Available to Industry
Depositor comments: The XbaI site in Addgene plasmid 127263 was filled in and religated; contains N-terminal ELL2, 289 aa long, terminal S then stop codon.
How to cite: 289aa ELL2 was a gift from Christine Milcarek (Addgene plasmid # 127266 ; http://n2t.net/addgene:127266 ; RRID:Addgene_127266)
