[The description below was written by a language model from this plasmid's Addgene catalogue record and pLannotate feature annotations shown in this document.]
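Description:
289aa ELL2 is a pBluescript-based plasmid for in vitro transcription and translation of an N-terminal truncation of human ELL2, a transcription elongation factor and component of the super elongation complex that has been implicated in alternative mRNA processing and immunoglobulin secretion in plasma cells. The backbone is a standard high-copy phagemid, with a ColE1/pUC-type origin for replication in E. coli, an AmpR (β-lactamase) cassette for ampicillin selection, an f1 origin for single-stranded DNA production, and remnants of the lacZα/lac promoter region. T7 and T3 phage promoters flank the multiple cloning site. The T7 promoter lies upstream of the insert in the sense orientation and drives synthesis of the ELL2 transcript.

The insert of about 1.9 kb derives from a parent full-length ELL2 plasmid in which an XbaI site was filled in and religated. The resulting frameshift means that translation from Met1 yields the first 289 ELL2 residues, followed by a terminal serine and a stop codon. This fits the feature table, which annotates ELL2 as two adjoining fragments in different frames that meet at the junction, so downstream ELL2 sequence is still present but is not translated as ELL2. Three internal methionines (133, 138 and 186; the record's "M1381" appears to be a typo) are changed to isoleucine. This presumably removes internal initiation sites so that product arises only from Met1, although the record does not give the rationale explicitly.

The annotation also finds a loxP site and a very short match to the chicken β-actin promoter between the T7 promoter and the coding sequence. The record does not explain these; they are likely carry-over from an earlier vector.
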