Features (pLannotate 1.2.2; 17 found; start..end, strand, type, name):
      1..34      +  protein_bind   loxP: Cre-mediated recombination occurs in the 8-bp core sequence (GCATACAT). Cre recombinase
    395..411     +  promoter       chicken β-actin promoter (fragment): contains a 21-bp deletion relative to the standard chicken β-actin promoter
    429..1292    +  CDS            ELL2 (fragment): ELL2_HUMAN - Experimental evidence at protein level: Swiss-Prot protein existence level 1. Elongation factor component of the super elongation complex (SEC), a complex required to increase the catalytic rate of RNA polymerase II transcription by suppressing transient pausing by the polymerase at multiple sites along the DNA. Component of the little elongation complex (LEC), a complex required to regulate small nuclear RNA (snRNA) gene transcription by RNA polymerase II and III (PubMed:22195968). Plays a role in immunoglobulin secretion in plasma cells: directs efficient alternative mRNA proces
   1291..2352    +  CDS            ELL2 (fragment): ELL2_HUMAN - Experimental evidence at protein level: Swiss-Prot protein existence level 1. Elongation factor component of the super elongation complex (SEC), a complex required to increase the catalytic rate of RNA polymerase II transcription by suppressing transient pausing by the polymerase at multiple sites along the DNA. Component of the little elongation complex (LEC), a complex required to regulate small nuclear RNA (snRNA) gene transcription by RNA polymerase II and III (PubMed:22195968). Plays a role in immunoglobulin secretion in plasma cells: directs efficient alternative mRNA proces
   2452..2471    +  misc_feature   MCS (fragment): pBluescript multiple cloning site
   2483..2501    -  promoter       T3 promoter: promoter for bacteriophage T3 RNA polymerase
   2546..2562    -  protein_bind   lac operator: The lac repressor binds to the lac operator to inhibit transcription in E. coli. This inhibition can be relieved by adding lactose or isopropyl-β-D-thiogalactopyranoside (IPTG). lac repressor encoded by lacI
   2570..2600    -  promoter       lac promoter: promoter for the E. coli lac operon
   2615..2636    -  protein_bind   CAP binding site: CAP binding activates transcription in the presence of cAMP. E. coli catabolite activator protein
   2649..2741    -  CDS            lacI (fragment): lac repressor; lacI; The lac repressor binds to the lac operator to inhibit transcription in E. coli. This inhibition can be relieved by adding lactose or isopropyl-β-D-thiogalactopyranoside (IPTG).
   2924..3512    -  rep_origin     ori: high-copy-number ColE1/pMB1/pBR322/pUC origin of replication
   3683..4543    -  CDS            AmpR: β-lactamase; bla; confers resistance to ampicillin, carbenicillin, and related antibiotics
   4544..4648    -  promoter       AmpR promoter: bla
   4701..5129    -  rep_origin     f1 ori (sequence partly withheld): f1 bacteriophage origin of replication; arrow indicates direction of (+) strand synthesis
   5134..5291    -  CDS            lacZα (fragment): LacZα fragment of β-galactosidase; lacZ fragment
   5294..5312    +  promoter       T7 promoter: promoter for bacteriophage T7 RNA polymerase
   5321..5344    +  misc_feature   MCS (fragment): pBluescript multiple cloning site
>Addgene plasmid #127266 | 289aa ELL2 | addgene full sequence | sequence record 250216 | Addgene NGS Result
ATAACTTCGTATAGCATACATTATACGAAGTTATGGATCAGGCCAAATCGGCCGAGCTCGAATTCGTCGA
GAGCGGGATAAGTTGGCGCGTCACCTAGACGTCAGCCTCTTACCTCTCGGACGTCCCGTCCCAGGAGCAA
AACTCTAGTGACTTTGGGCCCGCCCCCGTGAGAGTGGAGGGCGGCCGATGAGGGCGGTTCTGAAGGGAAC
AAGACCAATGAGACGAGCCCGGGGCGGGGCGCGGGGCCGGAGGGTGGGGCGGGTGGCGGCGGTGGCAGTC
CGAGGTCTGGCTCCGCGCAGTATATGACAGTACGTCAGCAGCGGGATGGCCCTAGCAGTGGCGGCGGCTG
CAGAAGCCCAAGCAGCCGCGGCCGCAGTGGAGGCTAGAGCCGGAGCGGCGGCGGCGGCGGCACCCCGGGG
AGTTTAAGATGGCGGCGGGGGGGACAGGGGGCCTGCGGGAGGAGCAGCGCTATGGGCTGTCGTGCGGACG
GCTGGGGCAGGACAACATCACCGTACTGCATGTGAAGCTCACCGAGACGGCGATCCGGGCGCTCGAGACT
TACCAGAGCCACAAGAATTTAATTCCTTTTCGACCTTCAATCCAGTTCCAAGGACTCCACGGGCTTGTCA
AAATTCCCAAAAATGATCCCCTCAATGAAGTTCATAACTTTAACTTTTATTTGTCAAATGTGGGCAAAGA
CAACCCTCAGGGCAGCTTTGACTGCATCCAGCAAACATTCTCCAGCTCTGGAGCCTCCCAGCTCAATTGC
CTGGGATTTATACAAGATAAAATTACAGTGTGTGCAACAAACGACTCGTATCAGATCACACGAGAAAGAA
TCACCCAGGCAGAGGAGGAATCCCGCAACCGAAGCACAAAAGTTATCAAACCCGGTGGACCATATGTAGG
GAAAAGAGTGCAAATTCGGAAAGCACCTCAAGCTGTTTCAGATACAGTTCCTGAGAGGAAAAGGTCAACC
CCCATCAACCCTGCAAATACAATTCGAAAGACACATAGCAGCAGCACCATCTCTCAGAGGCCATACAGGG
ACAGGGTGATTCACTTACTGGCCCTGAAGGCCTACAAGAAACCGGAGCTACTTGCTAGACTCCAGAAAGA
TGGTGTCAATCAAAAAGACAAGAACTCCCTGGGAGCAATTCTGCAACAGGTAGCCAATCTGAATTCTAAG
GACCTCTCATATACCTTAAAGGATTATGTTTTTAAAGAGCTTCAAAGAGACTGGCCTGGATACAGTGAAA
TAGACAGACGGTCATTGGAGTCAGTGCTCTCTAGCTAGAAAACTAAATCCGTCTCAGAATGCTACAGGCA
CCAGCCGTTCAGAATCTCCTGTATGTTCTAGTAGAGATGCTGTATCTTCTCCTCAGAAACGGCTTTTGGA
TTCAGAGTTTATTGATCCTTTAATGAATAAAAAAGCCCGAATATCTCACCTGACGAACAGAGTACCACCA
ACACTAAATGGTCATTTGAATCCCACCAGTGAAAAATCGGCTGCAGGCCTCCCACTGCCCCCTGCGGCTG
CTGCCATCCCCACCCCTCCACCGCTGCCTTCAACCTATCTGCCCATCTCACATCCTCCTCAGATTGTAAA
TTCTAACTCCAACTCCCCTAGCACTCCAGAAGGCCGGGGGACTCAAGACCTACCTGTTGACAGTTTTAGT
CAAAACGATAGTATCTATGAGGACCAGCAAGACAAATATACCTCTAGGACTTCTCTGGAAACCTTACCCC
CTGGTTCCGTTCTACTAAAGTGTCCAAAGCCTATGGAAGAAAACCATTCAATGTCTCACAAAAAGTCCAA
AAAGAAGTCTAAAAAACATAAGGAAAAGGACCAAATAAAAAAGCACGACATTGAGACTATTGAGGAAAAG
GAGGAAGATCTTAAGAGAGAAGAGGAAATTGCCAAGCTAAATAACTCCAGTCCAAATTCCAGTGGAGGAG
TTAAAGAGGATTGCACTGCCTCCATGGAACCTTCAGCAATTGAACTCCCAGATTATTTGATAAAATATAT
CGCTATCGTCTCCTATGAGCAACGCCAGAATTATAAGGATGACTTCAATGCAGAGTATGATGAGTACAGA
GCTTTGCATGCCAGGATGGAGACTGTAGCTAGAAGATTTATCAAACTAGATGCACAAAGAAAGCGCCTTT
CTCCAGGCTCAAAAGAGTATCAGAATGTTCATGAAGAAGTCTTACAAGAATATCAGAAGATAAAGCAGTC
TAGTCCCAATTACCATGAAGAAAAATACAGATGTGAATATCTTCATAACAAGCTGGCTCACATCAAAAGG
CTAATAGGTGAATTTGACCAACAGCAAGCAGAGTCATGGTCCTAGAACTCTGCTTGGACCAGAAGATGTG
AATAAACTTAAGCTTRGAAAAAAAAAAAAAAAACTCTCCAGCGCTGGATCCGGCCATAAGGGCCTGATCC
TTCGAGGGGGGGCCCGGTACCAGCTTTTGTTCCCTTTAGTGAGGGTTAATTTCGAGCTTGGCGTAATCAT
GGTCATAGCTGTTTCCTGTGTGAAATTGTTATCCGCTCACAATTCCACACAACATACGAGCCGGAAGCAT
AAAGTGTAAAGCCTGGGGTGCCTAATGAGTGAGCTAACTCACATTAATTGCGTTGCGCTCACTGCCCGCT
TTCCAGTCGGGAAACCTGTCGTGCCAGCTGCATTAATGAATCGGCCAACGCGCGGGGAGAGGCGGTTTGC
GTATTGGGCGCTCTTCCGCTTCCTCGCTCACTGACTCGCTGCGCTCGGTCGTTCGGCTGCGGCGAGCGGT
ATCAGCTCACTCAAAGGCGGTAATACGGTTATCCACAGAATCAGGGGATAACGCAGGAAAGAACATGTGA
GCAAAAGGCCAGCAAAAGGCCAGGAACCGTAAAAAGGCCGCGTTGCTGGCGTTTTTCCATAGGCTCCGCC
CCCCTGACGAGCATCACAAAAATCGACGCTCAAGTCAGAGGTGGCGAAACCCGACAGGACTATAAAGATA
CCAGGCGTTTCCCCCTGGAAGCTCCCTCGTGCGCTCTCCTGTTCCGACCCTGCCGCTTACCGGATACCTG
TCCGCCTTTCTCCCTTCGGGAAGCGTGGCGCTTTCTCATAGCTCACGCTGTAGGTATCTCAGTTCGGTGT
AGGTCGTTCGCTCCAAGCTGGGCTGTGTGCACGAACCCCCCGTTCAGCCCGACCGCTGCGCCTTATCCGG
TAACTATCGTCTTGAGTCCAACCCGGTAAGACACGACTTATCGCCACTGGCAGCAGCCACTGGTAACAGG
ATTAGCAGAGCGAGGTATGTAGGCGGTGCTACAGAGTTCTTGAAGTGGTGGCCTAACTACGGCTACACTA
GAAGAACAGTATTTGGTATCTGCGCTCTGCTGAAGCCAGTTACCTTCGGAAAAAGAGTTGGTAGCTCTTG
ATCCGGCAAACAAACCACCGCTGGTAGCGGTGGTTTTTTTGTTTGCAAGCAGCAGATTACGCGCAGAAAA
AAAGGATCTCAAGAAGATCCTTTGATCTTTTCTACGGGGTCTGACGCTCAGTGGAACGAAAACTCACGTT
AAGGGATTTTGGTCATGAGATTATCAAAAAGGATCTTCACCTAGATCCTTTTAAATTAAAAATGAAGTTT
TAAATCAATCTAAAGTATATATGAGTAAACTTGGTCTGACAGTTACCAATGCTTAATCAGTGAGGCACCT
ATCTCAGCGATCTGTCTATTTCGTTCATCCATAGTTGCCTGACTCCCCGTCGTGTAGATAACTACGATAC
GGGAGGGCTTACCATCTGGCCCCAGTGCTGCAATGATACCGCGAGACCCACGCTCACCGGCTCCAGATTT
ATCAGCAATAAACCAGCCAGCCGGAAGGGCCGAGCGCAGAAGTGGTCCTGCAACTTTATCCGCCTCCATC
CAGTCTATTAATTGTTGCCGGGAAGCTAGAGTAAGTAGTTCGCCAGTTAATAGTTTGCGCAACGTTGTTG
CCATTGCTACAGGCATCGTGGTGTCACGCTCGTCGTTTGGTATGGCTTCATTCAGCTCCGGTTCCCAACG
ATCAAGGCGAGTTACATGATCCCCCATGTTGTGCAAAAAAGCGGTTAGCTCCTTCGGTCCTCCGATCGTT
GTCAGAAGTAAGTTGGCCGCAGTGTTATCACTCATGGTTATGGCAGCACTGCATAATTCTCTTACTGTCA
TGCCATCCGTAAGATGCTTTTCTGTGACTGGTGAGTACTCAACCAAGTCATTCTGAGAATAGTGTATGCG
GCGACCGAGTTGCTCTTGCCCGGCGTCAATACGGGATAATACCGCGCCACATAGCAGAACTTTAAAAGTG
CTCATCATTGGAAAACGTTCTTCGGGGCGAAAACTCTCAAGGATCTTACCGCTGTTGAGATCCAGTTCGA
TGTAACCCACTCGTGCACCCAACTGATCTTCAGCATCTTTTACTTTCACCAGCGTTTCTGGGTGAGCAAA
AACAGGAAGGCAAAATGCCGCAAAAAAGGGAATAAGGGCGACACGGAAATGTTGAATACTCATACTCTTC
CTTTTTCAATATTATTGAAGCATTTATCAGGGTTATTGTCTCATGAGCGGATACATATTTGAATGTATTT
AGAAAAATAAACAAATAGGGGTTCCGCGCACATTTCCCCGAAAAGTGCCACCTAAATTGTAAGCGTTAAT
ATTTTGTTAAAATTCGCGTTAAATTTTTGTTAAATCAGCTCATTTTTTAACCAATAGGCCGAAATCGGCA
AAATCCCTTATAAATCAAAAGAATAGACCGAGATAGGGT
[37 nt withheld, positions 4800-4836]
AAAGAACGTGGACTCCAACGTCAAAGG
[49 nt withheld, positions 4864-4912]
T
[91 nt withheld, positions 4914-5004]
G
[124 nt withheld, positions 5006-5129]
CCCATTCGCCATTCAGGCTGCGCAACTGTTGGGAAGGGCGATCGGTGCGGGCCTCTTCGCTATTACGCCA
GCTGGCGAAAGGGGGATGTGCTGCAAGGCGATTAAGTTGGGTAACGCCAGGGTTTTCCCAGTCACGACGT
TGTAAAACGACGGCCAGTGAATTGTAATACGACTCACTATAGGGCGAATTGGAGCTCCACCGCGGTGGCG
GCCGC
